>Addgene plasmid #244347 | pAAVLINKv1-pCALM1-Cre-3'-CHD1-FLAG | addgene full sequence | sequence record 491934 | Addgene NGS Result
CCTGCAGGCAGCTGCGCGCTCGCTCGCTCACTGAGGCCGCCCGGGCGTCGGGCGACCTTTGGTCGCCCGG
CCTCAGTGAGCGAGCGAGCGCGCAGAGAGGGAGTGGCCAACTCCATCACTAGGGGTTCCTGCGGCCGCAC
GCGTCGCTCTGCGCGAGGCGGCTCCGCCGCGGCGGAGGGATACGGCGCACCATATATATATCGCGGGGCG
CAGACTCGCGCTCCGGCAGTGGTGCTGGGAGTGTCGTGGACGCCGTGCCGTTACTCGTACGCCACCATGT
CCAATTTACTGACCGTACACCAAAATTTGCCTGCATTACCGGTCGATGCAACGAGTGATGAGGTTCGCAA
GAACCTGATGGACATGTTCAGGGATCGCCAGGCGTTTTCTGAGCATACCTGGAAAATGCTTCTGTCCGTT
TGCCGGTCGTGGGCGGCATGGTGCAAGTTGAATAACCGGAAATGGTTTCCCGCAGAACCTGAAGATGTTC
GCGATTATCTTCTATATCTTCAGGCGCGCGGTCTGGCAGTAAAAACCATCCAGCAACATTTGGGCCAGCT
AAACATGCTTCATCGTCGGTCCGGGCTGCCACGACCAAGTGACAGCAATGCTGTTTCACTGGTTATGCGG
CGGATCCGAAAAGAAAACGTTGATGCCGGTGAACGTGCAAAACAGGCTCTAGCGTTCGAACGCACTGATT
TCGACCAGGTTCGTTCACTCATGGAAAATAGCGATCGCTGCCAGGATATACGTAATCTGGCATTTCTGGG
GATTGCTTATAACACCCTGTTACGTATAGCCGAAATTGCCAGGATCAGGGTTAAAGATATCTCACGTACT
GACGGTGGGAGAATGTTAATCCATATTGGCAGAACGAAAACGCTGGTTAGCACCGCAGGTGTAGAGAAGG
CACTTAGCCTGGGGGTAACTAAACTGGTCGAGCGATGGATTTCCGTCTCTGGTGTAGCTGATGATCCGAA
TAACTACCTGTTTTGCCGGGTCAGAAAAAATGGTGTTGCCGCGCCATCTGCCACCAGCCAGCTATCAACT
CGCGCCCTGGAAGGGATTTTTGAAGCAACTCATCGATTGATTTACGGCGCTAAGGATGACTCTGGTCAGA
GATACCTGGCCTGGTCTGGACACAGTGCCCGTGTCGGAGCCGCGCGAGATATGGCCCGCGCTGGAGTTTC
AATACCGGAGATCATGCAAGCTGGTGGCTGGACCAATGTAAATATTGTAATGAACTATATCCGTAACCTG
GATAGTGAAACAGGGGCAATGGTGCGCCTGCTGGAAGATGGCGATTAGGTAAGTATCAAGGTTACAAGAC
AGGTTTAAGGAGACCAATAACTAGTATAACTTCGTATAGGATACTTTATAGCAATTTATGAAACTGGGCT
TGTCGAGACAGAGAAGACTCTTGCGTTTCTGATAGGCACCTATTGGTCTTACTGACATCCACTTTGCCTT
TCTCTCCACAGGTTCTGCCCCATCAAGTTCTACTCCTTTCAATAAAGAAGAGTTATCAGCCATTTTAAAG
TTTGGTGCTGAAGAACTTTTTAAGGAACCTGAAGGAGAAGAACAAGAGCCCCAGGAAATGGATATAGATG
AAATCTTGAAGAGAGCTGAAACTCATGAAAATGAACCAGGTCCTTTAACTGTAGGAGATGAATTGCTTTC
CCAGTTCAAGGTTGCCAACTTCTCAAATATGGATGAGGATGACATTGAGTTGGAACCTGAAAGAAATTCA
AAGAATTGGGAGGAAATTATTCCAGAAGATCAAAGAAGACGATTAGAAGAAGAAGAAAGACAAAAGGAAC
TTGAAGAAATTTATATGCTCCCAAGAATGAGAAATTGTGCAAAACAGATTAGTTTCAATGGAAGTGAAGG
GAGGCGCAGTAGAAGTAGGAGATACTCTGGATCTGATAGTGATTCCATCTCAGAAGGGAAAAGGCCAAAG
AAACGTGGAAGACCACGGACTATTCCTCGGGAGAATATTAAAGGATTTAGTGATGCAGAAATTAGGCGGT
TTATCAAGAGCTATAAGAAATTTGGTGGTCCTCTGGAAAGATTAGATGCAATTGCTCGAGATGCTGAGTT
AGTTGATAAGTCAGAAACAGACCTTAGACGACTGGGAGAATTGGTACATAATGGTTGCATTAAAGCATTA
AAGGATAGTTCTTCAGGAACAGAACGAACAGGTGGTAGACTCGGAAAAGTGAAGGGTCCAACATTCCGAA
TATCAGGAGTACAGGTGAATGCCAAACTAGTCATCTCCCATGAAGAAGAATTAATACCTTTGCACAAATC
CATTCCTTCTGATCCAGAAGAAAGAAAGCAGTATACTATCCCATGCCACACAAAGGCAGCTCATTTTGAT
ATAGACTGGGGCAAAGAAGATGATTCCAATTTGTTAATTGGCATCTATGAATATGGATATGGAAGCTGGG
AAATGATTAAAATGGATCCTGACCTCAGTCTAACACACAAGATTCTTCCAGATGATCCCGATAAAAAACC
ACAAGCAAAACAGTTGCAGACCCGTGCAGACTACCTCATCAAATTACTTAGTAGAGATCTTGCAAAAAAA
GAAGCTCTTTCTGGTGCGGGAAGTTCAAAGAGGAGAAAAGCAAGAGCTAAGAAGAATAAAGCAATGAAGT
CTATAAAAGTGAAAGAGGAAATAAAGAGTGATTCTTCTCCTCTGCCTTCAGAGAAGTCTGATGAAGATGA
TGATAAATTGAGTGAATCCAAGTCTGATGGTAGGGAAAGATCCAAGAAATCTTCAGTGTCAGATGCTCCA
GTTCATATCACGGCAAGTGGTGAACCAGTTCCCATTTCTGAAGAATCTGAAGAGCTGGATCAGAAGACAT
TCAGCATTTGTAAAGAAAGAATGAGGCCTGTTAAAGCAGCTTTGAAACAACTTGATAGGCCTGAGAAAGG
CCTTTCAGAAAGAGAACAACTAGAGCATACTAGACAATGTTTAATAAAAATTGGAGACCATATCACAGAA
TGTCTAAAAGAGTATACAAATCCTGAACAAATTAAGCAATGGAGAAAAAACCTGTGGATTTTTGTATCTA
AGTTTACTGAATTTGATGCAAGAAAATTACATAAATTATATAAGCATGCTATTAAAAAACGGCAGGAGTC
TCAGCAAAACAGTGATCAAAACAGCAACTTGAATCCTCACGTGATTAGAAATCCAGATGTGGAAAGATTA
AAAGAGAATACAAATCACGATGATAGCAGCAGGGACAGTTATTCCTCTGATAGACACTTAACTCAGTACC
ATGATCATCATAAAGACCGACATCAGGGAGATTCTTACAAAAAAAGTGATTCCAGGAAAAGACCCTATTC
TTCTTTTAGTAATGGTAAAGACCATCGTGATTGGGATCACTACAAGCAAGACAGCAGATATTACAGTGAC
AGAGAGAAACACAGAAAACTGGATGATCACAGGAGTAGAGATCACAGGTCAAATTTGGAAGGAAGTTTAA
AAGATAGATCTCATTCTGATCATCGTTCTCACTCAGATCATCGGTTACATTCAGACCACCGGTCAAGTTC
TGAATATACGCACCATAAATCTTCCAGGGATTATAGGTATCACTCAGACTGGCAAATGGACCACAGAGCT
TCCAGCAGTGGCCCTAGGTCACCACTAGATCAGAGATCTCCTTATGGCTCCAGATCTCCATTTGAACATT
CAGTTGAACACAAAAGTACACCGGAGCATACCTGGAGTAGTCGGAAAACATGTACAGACTACAAAGACCA
TGACGGTGATTATAAAGATCATGACATCGACTACAAGGATGACGATGACAAGTAACTCGAGATAATCAAC
CTCTGGATTACAAAATTTGTGAAAGATTGACTGGTATTCTTAACTATGTTGCTCCTTTTACGCTATGTGG
ATACGCTGCTTTAATGCCTTTGTATCATGCTATTGCTTCCCGTATGGCTTTCATTTTCTCCTCCTTGTAT
AAATCCTGGTTAGTTCTTGCCACGGCGGAACTCATCGCCGCCTGCCTTGCCCGCTGCTGGACAGGGGCTC
GGCTGTTGGGCACTGACAATTCCGTGGTGTTTATTTGTGAAATTTGTGATGCTATTGCTTTATTTGTAAC
CATCTAGCTTTATTTGTGAAATTTGTGATGCTATTGCTTTATTTGTAACCATTATAAGCTGCAATAAACA
AGTTAACAACAACAATTGCATTCATTTTATGTTTCAGGTTCAGGGGGAGATGTGGGAGGTTTTTTAAAGA
TCTGGAGACCGGTGTGGCACGTGCGGACCGAGCGGCCGCAGGAACCCCTAGTGATGGAGTTGGCCACTCC
CTCTCTGCGCGCTCGCTCGCTCACTGAGGCCGGGCGACCAAAGGTCGCCCGACGCCCGGGCTTTGCCCGG
GCGGCCTCAGTGAGCGAGCGAGCGCGCAGCTGCCTGCAGGGGCGCCTGATGCGGTATTTTCTCCTTACGC
ATCTGTGCGGTATTTCACACCGCATA
[95 nt withheld, positions 4507-4601]
T
[46 nt withheld, positions 4603-4648]
C
[141 nt withheld, positions 4650-4790]
CCTTTGACGTTGGAGTCCACGTTCTTT
[37 nt withheld, positions 4818-4854]
ACTCTATCTCGGGCTATTCTTTTGATTTATAAGGGATTTTGCCGATTTCGGTCTATTGGTTAAAAAATGA
GCTGATTTAACAAAAATTTAACGCGAATTTTAACAAAATATTAACGTTTACAATTTTATGGTGCACTCTC
AGTACAATCTGCTCTGATGCCGCATAGTTAAGCCAGCCCCGACACCCGCCAACACCCGCTGACGCGCCCT
GACGGGCTTGTCTGCTCCCGGCATCCGCTTACAGACAAGCTGTGACCGTCTCCGGGAGCTGCATGTGTCA
GAGGTTTTCACCGTCATCACCGAAACGCGCGAGACGAAAGGGCCTCGTGATACGCCTATTTTTATAGGTT
AATGTCATGATAATAATGGTTTCTTAGACGTCAGGTGGCACTTTTCGGGGAAATGTGCGCGGAACCCCTA
TTTGTTTATTTTTCTAAATACATTCAAATATGTATCCGCTCATGAGACAATAACCCTGATAAATGCTTCA
ATAATATTGAAAAAGGAAGAGTATGAGTATTCAACATTTCCGTGTCGCCCTTATTCCCTTTTTTGCGGCA
TTTTGCCTTCCTGTTTTTGCTCACCCAGAAACGCTGGTGAAAGTAAAAGATGCTGAAGATCAGTTGGGTG
CACGAGTGGGTTACATCGAACTGGATCTCAACAGCGGTAAGATCCTTGAGAGTTTTCGCCCCGAAGAACG
TTTTCCAATGATGAGCACTTTTAAAGTTCTGCTATGTGGCGCGGTATTATCCCGTATTGACGCCGGGCAA
GAGCAACTCGGTCGCCGCATACACTATTCTCAGAATGACTTGGTTGAGTACTCACCAGTCACAGAAAAGC
ATCTTACGGATGGCATGACAGTAAGAGAATTATGCAGTGCTGCCATAACCATGAGTGATAACACTGCGGC
CAACTTACTTCTGACAACGATCGGAGGACCGAAGGAGCTAACCGCTTTTTTGCACAACATGGGGGATCAT
GTAACTCGCCTTGATCGTTGGGAACCGGAGCTGAATGAAGCCATACCAAACGACGAGCGTGACACCACGA
TGCCTGTAGCAATGGCAACAACGTTGCGCAAACTATTAACTGGCGAACTACTTACTCTAGCTTCCCGGCA
ACAATTAATAGACTGGATGGAGGCGGATAAAGTTGCAGGACCACTTCTGCGCTCGGCCCTTCCGGCTGGC
TGGTTTATTGCTGATAAATCTGGAGCCGGTGAGCGTGGGTCTCGCGGTATCATTGCAGCACTGGGGCCAG
ATGGTAAGCCCTCCCGTATCGTAGTTATCTACACGACGGGGAGTCAGGCAACTATGGATGAACGAAATAG
ACAGATCGCTGAGATAGGTGCCTCACTGATTAAGCATTGGTAACTGTCAGACCAAGTTTACTCATATATA
CTTTAGATTGATTTAAAACTTCATTTTTAATTTAAAAGGATCTAGGTGAAGATCCTTTTTGATAATCTCA
TGACCAAAATCCCTTAACGTGAGTTTTCGTTCCACTGAGCGTCAGACCCCGTAGAAAAGATCAAAGGATC
TTCTTGAGATCCTTTTTTTCTGCGCGTAATCTGCTGCTTGCAAACAAAAAAACCACCGCTACCAGCGGTG
GTTTGTTTGCCGGATCAAGAGCTACCAACTCTTTTTCCGAAGGTAACTGGCTTCAGCAGAGCGCAGATAC
CAAATACTGTTCTTCTAGTGTAGCCGTAGTTAGGCCACCACTTCAAGAACTCTGTAGCACCGCCTACATA
CCTCGCTCTGCTAATCCTGTTACCAGTGGCTGCTGCCAGTGGCGATAAGTCGTGTCTTACCGGGTTGGAC
TCAAGACGATAGTTACCGGATAAGGCGCAGCGGTCGGGCTGAACGGGGGGTTCGTGCACACAGCCCAGCT
TGGAGCGAACGACCTACACCGAACTGAGATACCTACAGCGTGAGCTATGAGAAAGCGCCACGCTTCCCGA
AGGGAGAAAGGCGGACAGGTATCCGGTAAGCGGCAGGGTCGGAACAGGAGAGCGCACGAGGGAGCTTCCA
GGGGGAAACGCCTGGTATCTTTATAGTCCTGTCGGGTTTCGCCACCTCTGACTTGAGCGTCGATTTTTGT
GATGCTCGTCAGGGGGGCGGAGCCTATGGAAAAACGCCAGCAACGCGGCCTTTTTACGGTTCCTGGCCTT
TTGCTGGCCTTTTGCTCACATGT
Features (pLannotate 1.2.2; 20 found; start..end, strand, type, name):
     12..39      +  repeat_region  AAV2 ITR (fragment): inverted terminal repeat of adeno-associated virus serotype 2 inverted
     68..95      +  repeat_region  AAV2 ITR (fragment): inverted terminal repeat of adeno-associated virus serotype 2 inverted
    277..1305    +  CDS            cre: RECR_BPP1 - Experimental evidence at protein level: Swiss-Prot protein existence level 1. Catalyzes site-specific recombination between two 34-base- pair LOXP sites. Its role is to maintain the phage genome as a monomeric unit-copy plasmid in the lysogenic state. From Escherichia phage P1 (Bacteriophage P1).
   1309..1349    +  intron         chimeric intron (fragment): chimera between introns from human β-globin and immunoglobulin heavy chain genes
   1356..1380    +  protein_bind   lox2272 (fragment): Cre-mediated recombination occurs in the 8-bp core sequence (GGATACTT). lox2272 sites are compatible with each other, but incompatible with loxP or loxN sites (Lee and Saito, 1988). Cre recombinase
   1390..1481    +  intron         chimeric intron (fragment): chimera between introns from human β-globin and immunoglobulin heavy chain genes
   1472..3760    +  CDS            CHD1 (fragment): CHD1_HUMAN - Experimental evidence at protein level: Swiss-Prot protein existence level 1. ATP-dependent chromatin-remodeling factor which functions as substrate recognition component of the transcription regulatory histone acetylation (HAT) complex SAGA. Regulates polymerase II transcription. Also required for efficient transcription by RNA polymerase I, and more specifically the polymerase I transcription termination step. Regulates negatively DNA replication. Not only involved in transcription-related chromatin-remodeling, but also required to maintain a specific chromatin configuration acr
   3767..3832    +  CDS            3xFLAG: three tandem FLAG® epitope tags, followed by an enterokinase cleavage site
   3844..4001    +  misc_feature   WPRE (fragment): woodchuck hepatitis virus posttranscriptional regulatory element
   4007..4091    +  misc_feature   WPRE (fragment): woodchuck hepatitis virus posttranscriptional regulatory element
   4090..4133    -  polyA_signal   SV40 poly(A) signal (fragment): SV40 polyadenylation signal
   4137..4204    -  polyA_signal   SV40 poly(A) signal (fragment): SV40 polyadenylation signal
   4310..4450    +  repeat_region  AAV2 ITR: inverted terminal repeat of adeno-associated virus serotype 2 inverted
   4455..4506    -  misc_feature   bom (fragment): basis of mobility region from pBR322
   4525..4980    +  rep_origin     f1 ori (sequence partly withheld): f1 bacteriophage origin of replication; arrow indicates direction of (+) strand synthesis
   4981..5030    -  misc_feature   bom (fragment): basis of mobility region from pBR322
   5132..5167    -  CDS            rop (fragment): Rop protein, which maintains plasmids at low copy number; rop
   5262..5366    +  promoter       AmpR promoter: bla
   5367..6227    +  CDS            AmpR: β-lactamase; bla; confers resistance to ampicillin, carbenicillin, and related antibiotics
   6398..6986    +  rep_origin     ori: high-copy-number ColE1/pMB1/pBR322/pUC origin of replication
