[The description below was written by a language model from this plasmid's Addgene catalogue record and pLannotate feature annotations shown in this document.]
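Description:
pAAVLINKv1-pCALM1-Cre-3'-CHD1-FLAG is an AAV transfer plasmid built on the pAAV-MCS2 backbone and serves as the 3' half of a two-vector AAVLINK pair for delivering human CHD1, an ATP-dependent chromatin remodeler whose coding sequence is too large for a single AAV genome. The roughly 7 kb plasmid is maintained in bacteria through a high-copy ColE1/pUC-type origin and ampicillin resistance (AmpR with its own promoter), and it also carries an f1 origin. AAV2 inverted terminal repeats flank the payload so that it can be packaged into recombinant AAV. The left ITR is annotated only as short fragments, while the right one is detected in full.

Between the ITRs, the catalogue lists a CALM1 promoter. It is not annotated in the feature table but would fit in the short unannotated region upstream of the Cre recombinase coding sequence. Cre is followed by chimeric β-globin/immunoglobulin intron fragments that flank a lox2272 site. After these comes a C-terminal fragment of the CHD1 open reading frame fused to a 3xFLAG epitope, then WPRE fragments to enhance expression and SV40 polyadenylation signal fragments.

This layout suggests that Cre expressed from this vector recombines its lox2272 site with a matching site on the partner 5' vector, joining the two genomes in the cell. Because the lox site lies within intron sequence, it could then be spliced out to give a continuous, FLAG-tagged full-length CHD1 transcript. The record does not spell out this mechanism, and it points to the associated publication for the corresponding 5' vector. The stated use is CHD1 expression as part of a DNA-recombination approach to large-cargo gene delivery.
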