Addgene plasmid #244347: pAAVLINKv1-pCALM1-Cre-3'-CHD1-FLAG
Purpose: 3' AAVLINK plasmid for CHD1 expression
Depositing lab: Zhonghua Lu. Depositing organization: Shenzhen Institute of Advanced Technology (SIAT), Chinese Academy of Sciences. Publication: AAVLINK: A potent DNA-recombination method for large cargo delivery in gene therapy. Lin J, Lin Y, Liu N, Cao W, Zhang J, Wen S, Zhang Y, Liao W, Hong Z, Lin Y, Liu Q, Liu H, Li Q, Chen B, Li M, Luo Z, Yang L, Yang Y, Zheng SH, Wang Y, Chu H, Hu Y, Qin Y, Luo BX, Tian S, Chen Y, Yan T, Yang L, Wang H, Liu T, Jiang Y, Lu Z. Cell. 2026 Feb 5;189(3):969-986.e17. doi: 10.1016/j.cell.2025.12.039. Epub 2026 Jan 27. PubMed 41605211.
Backbone
  Vector backbone: pAAV-MCS2
  Backbone manufacturer: Steve Jackson (Addgene # 46954)
  Vector type: AAV
Growth in bacteria
  Bacterial resistance: Ampicillin, 100 μg/mL
  Growth temperature: 37°C
  Growth strain: NEB Stable
  Copy number: High Copy
Gene/Insert
  Gene/Insert name: CHD1
  Species: H. sapiens (human)
  Entrez Gene: CHD1 (a.k.a. CHD-1, PILBOS)
  Promoter: pCALM1
  Tag / fusion protein: FLAG (C terminal on insert)
  Cloning method: Restriction Enzyme; 5′ cloning site unknown (unknown if destroyed)
Terms and licenses: Academic/Nonprofit Terms; Industry Terms: Not Available to Industry
Depositor comments: See publication for corresponding AAV Link vectors.
How to cite: pAAVLINKv1-pCALM1-Cre-3'-CHD1-FLAG was a gift from Zhonghua Lu (Addgene plasmid # 244347 ; http://n2t.net/addgene:244347 ; RRID:Addgene_244347)
